Addgene plasmid #49310: pGGEV_-1_FRT_+1_OA-
Purpose: Golden Gate entry vector: Position 1, FRT site
Depositing lab: Joachim Wittbrodt. Depositing organization: Universitaet Heidelberg. Publication: Golden GATEway cloning--a combinatorial approach to generate fusion and recombination constructs. Kirchmaier S, Lust K, Wittbrodt J. PLoS One. 2013 Oct 7;8(10):e76117. doi: 10.1371/journal.pone.0076117. PubMed 24116091.
Backbone
  Vector backbone: pBluescript
  Backbone manufacturer: Stratagene
  Vector type: cloning vector
Growth in bacteria
  Bacterial resistance: Ampicillin, 100 μg/mL
  Growth temperature: 37°C
  Growth strain: DH5alpha
  Copy number: High Copy
Gene/Insert
  Gene/Insert name: FRT forward
  Species: Synthetic
  Cloning method: Restriction Enzyme; 5′ cloning site n/a (unknown if destroyed); 3′ cloning site n/a (unknown if destroyed)
  Sequencing primers: 5′ CMV-F
Terms and licenses: Academic/Nonprofit Terms; Industry Terms: Not Available to Industry
How to cite: pGGEV_-1_FRT_+1_OA- was a gift from Joachim Wittbrodt (Addgene plasmid # 49310 ; http://n2t.net/addgene:49310 ; RRID:Addgene_49310)
