[The description below was written by a language model from this plasmid's Addgene catalogue record and pLannotate feature annotations shown in this document.]
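Description:
pGGEV_-1_FRT_+1_OA- is a Golden Gate entry vector from the Golden GATEway combinatorial cloning system, built on a pBluescript backbone and intended as a bacterial cloning intermediate rather than an expression construct in its own right. It is maintained in E. coli as a high-copy plasmid through a ColE1/pUC-type origin and selected with ampicillin via the β-lactamase gene and its native promoter. An f1 phage origin and remnants of the lacZα, lacI and pBluescript polylinker regions are also carried over from the backbone.

The module it donates is a synthetic FRT site assigned to position 1 of the assembly series. The annotation identifies this as a minimal 34 bp FRT, the target of yeast FLP recombinase, a form noted to support FLP-mediated excision but not integration. The catalogue calls the insert "FRT forward", whereas the annotation places the site on the minus strand of the deposited sequence; this probably reflects only how the record is oriented. In a Golden Gate scheme, entry vectors for successive positions are cut with a type IIS enzyme and ligated in a fixed order through matching overhangs, so this plasmid lets a user place an FRT at the first slot of a multi-part assembly, for example to build recombination-dependent cassettes. The specific enzyme and overhangs are not given in the record.

The feature table also shows elements flanking the FRT: a fragment of the simian CMV IE94 enhancer/promoter and an SP6 promoter upstream, and a rabbit β-globin intron, a short β-globin coding fragment and an SV40 polyadenylation signal (annotated in reverse orientation) downstream. The record does not explain their role, nor whether any of them are transferred with the FRT during assembly.
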