Features (pLannotate 1.2.2; 13 found; start..end, strand, type, name):
      1..456     -  rep_origin     f1 ori (sequence partly withheld): f1 bacteriophage origin of replication; arrow indicates direction of (+) strand synthesis
    461..527     -  CDS            lacZα (fragment): LacZα fragment of β-galactosidase; lacZ fragment
    528..936     +  promoter       CMV IE94 promoter (fragment): enhancer/promoter region of simian cytomegalovirus major immediate early transcription unit IE94
    971..989     +  promoter       SP6 promoter: promoter for bacteriophage SP6 RNA polymerase
   1008..1041    -  protein_bind   FRT (minimal): supports FLP-mediated excision but not integration (Turan and Bode, 2011) FLP recombinase from the Saccharomyces cerevisiae 2μ plasmid
   1112..1684    +  intron         β-globin intron: intron from rabbit β-globin gene
   1682..1747    +  CDS            HBB (fragment): HBB_LEPEU - Experimental evidence at protein level: Swiss-Prot protein existence level 1. Involved in oxygen transport from the lung to the various peripheral tissues. From Lepus europaeus (European hare).
   1757..1891    -  polyA_signal   SV40 poly(A) signal: SV40 polyadenylation signal
   1958..1977    +  misc_feature   MCS (fragment): pBluescript multiple cloning site
   1978..2031    -  CDS            lacI (fragment): lac repressor; lacI; The lac repressor binds to the lac operator to inhibit transcription in E. coli. This inhibition can be relieved by adding lactose or isopropyl-β-D-thiogalactopyranoside (IPTG).
   2214..2802    -  rep_origin     ori: high-copy-number ColE1/pMB1/pBR322/pUC origin of replication
   2973..3833    -  CDS            AmpR: β-lactamase; bla; confers resistance to ampicillin, carbenicillin, and related antibiotics
   3834..3938    -  promoter       AmpR promoter: bla
>Addgene plasmid #49310 | pGGEV_-1_FRT_+1_OA- | depositor full sequence | sequence record 72942 | Full Sequence
AAATTGTAAACGTTAATATTTTGTTAAAATTCGCGTTAAATTTTTGTTAAATCAGCTCATTTTTTAACCA
ATAGGCCGAAATCGGCAAAATCCCTTATAAATCAAAAGAATAGACCGAGATAGGGT
[37 nt withheld, positions 127-163]
AAAGAACGTGGACTCCAACGTCAAAGG
[49 nt withheld, positions 191-239]
T
[91 nt withheld, positions 241-331]
G
[124 nt withheld, positions 333-456]
CCCATTCGCCATTCAGGCTACGCAACTGTTGGGAAGGGCGATCGGTGCGGGCCTCTTCGCTATTACGCCA
GGGCGCCTCCCCCATTGACGTCAATTACGGTAAATGGCCCGCCTGGCTCAATGCCCATTGACGTCAATAG
GACCACCCACCATTGACGTCAATGGGATGGCTCATTGCCCATTCATATCCGTTCTCACGCCCCCTATTGA
CGTCAATGACGGTAAATGGCCCACTTGGCAGTACATCAATATCTATTAATAGTAACTTGGCAAGTACATT
ACTATTGGAAGTACGCCAGGGTACATTGGCAGTACTCCCATTGACGTCAATGGCGGTAAATGGCCCGCGA
TGGCTGCCAAGTACATCCCCATTGACGTCAATGGGGAGGGGCAATGACGCAAATGGGCGTTCCATTGACG
TAAATGGGCGGTAGGCGTGCCTAATGGGAGGTCTATATAAGCAATGCTCGTTTAGGGAACCGCCATTCTG
CCTGGGGACGTCGGAGCAAGCTTGATTTAGGTGACACTATAGAGGTCTCAGTATCCGGATCGAAGTTCCT
ATACTTTCTAGAGAATAGGAACTTCGTACCGGCTTGAGACCCTCATCCTCCCGGGTAACTAAGTAAGGAT
CTCGACCGATCCTGAGAACTTCAGGGTGAGTTTGGGGACCCTTGATTGTTCTTTCTTTTTCGCTATTGTA
AAATTCATGTTATATGGAGGGGGCAAAGTTTTCAGGGTGTTGTTTAGAATGGGAAGATGTCCCTTGTATC
ACCATGGACCCTCATGATAATTTTGTTTCTTTCACTTTCTACTCTGTTGACAACCATTGTCTCCTCTTAT
TTTCTTTTCATTTTCTGTAACTTTTTCGTTAAACTTTAGCTTGCATTTGTAACGAATTTTTAAATTCACT
TTTGTTTATTTGTCAGATTGTAAGTACTTTCTCTAATCACTTTTTTTTCAAGGCAATCAGGGTATATTAT
ATTGTACTTCAGCACAGTTTTAGAGAACAATTGTTATAATTAAATGATAAGGTAGAATATTTCTGCATAT
AAATTCTGGCTGGCGTGGAAATATTCTTATTGGTAGAAACAACTACACCCTGGTCATCATCCTGCCTTTC
TCTTTATGGTTACAATGATATACACTGTTTGAGATGAGGATAAAATACTCTGAGTCCAAACCGGGCCCCT
CTGCTAACCATGTTCATGCCTTCTTCTCTTTCCTACAGCTCCTGGGCAACGTGCTGGTTGTTGTGCTGTC
TCATCATTTTGGCAAAGAATTAATTCCTCGACGGATCGTAGATCCAGACATGATAAGATACATTGATGAG
TTTGGACAAACCACAACTAGAATGCAGTGAAAAAAATGCTTTATTTGTGAAATTTGTGATGCTATTGCTT
TATTTGTAACCATTATAAGCTGCAATAAACAAGTTAACAACAACAATTGCATTCATTTTATGTTTCAGGT
TCAGGGGGAGGTGTGGGAGGTTTTTTAATTCGCGGCCGCTCTAGAACTAGTCTGCATTAATGAATCGGCC
AACGCGCGGGGAGAGGCGGTTTGCGTATTGGGCGCTCTTCCGCTTCCTCGCTCACTGACTCGCTGCGCTC
GGTCGTTCGGCTGCGGCGAGCGGTATCAGCTCACTCAAAGGCGGTAATACGGTTATCCACAGAATCAGGG
GATAACGCAGGAAAGAACATGTGAGCAAAAGGCCAGCAAAAGGCCAGGAACCGTAAAAAGGCCGCGTTGC
TGGCGTTTTTCCATAGGCTCGGCCCCCCTGACGAGCATCACAAAAATCGACGCTCAAGTCAGAGGTGGCG
AAACCCGACAGGACTATAAAGATACCAGGCGTTCCCCCCTGGAAGCTCCCTCGTGCGCTCTCCTGTTCCG
ACCCTGCCGCTTACCGGATACCTGTCCGCCTTTCTCCCTTCGGGAAGCGTGGCGCTTTCTCAATGCTCAC
GCTGTAGGTATCTCAGTTCGGTGTAGGTCGTTCGCTCCAAGCTGGGCTGTGTGCACGAACCCCCCGTTCA
GCCCGACCGCTGCGCCTTATCCGGTAACTATCGTCTTGAGTCCAACCCGGTAAGACACGACTTATCGCCA
CTGGCAGCAGCCACTGGTAACAGGATTAGCAGAGCGAGGTATGTAGGCGGTGCTACAGAGTTCTTGAAGT
GGTGGCCTAACTACGGCTACACTAGAAGGACAGTATTTGGTATCTGCGCTCTGCTGAAGCCAGTTACCTT
CGGAAAAAGAGTTGGTAGCTCTTGATCCGGCAAACAAACCACCGCTGGTAGCGGTGGTTTTTTTGTTTGC
AAGCAGCAGATTACGCGCAGAAAAAAAGGATCTCAAGAAGATCCTTTGATCTTTTCTACGGGGTCTGACG
CTCAGTGGAACGAAAACTCACGTTAAGGGATTTTGGTCATGAGATTATCAAAAAGGATCTTCACCTAGAT
CCTTTTAAATTAAAAATGAAGTTTTAAATCAATCTAAAGTATATATGAGTAAACTTGGTCTGACAGTTAC
CAATGCTTAATCAGTGAGGCACCTATCTCAGCGATCTGTCTATTTCGTTCATCCATAGTTGCCTGACTGC
CCGTCGTGTAGATAACTACGATACGGGAGGGCTTACCATCTGGCCCCAGTGCTGCAATGATACCGCGGGA
CCCACGCTCACCGGCTCCAGATTTATCAGCAATAAACCAGCCAGCCGGAAGGGCCGAGCGCAGAAGTGGT
CCTGCAACTTTATCCGCCTCCATCCAGTCTATTAATTGTTGCCGGGAAGCTAGAGTAAGTAGTTCGCCAG
TTAATAGTTTGCGCAACGTTGTTGCCATTGCTACAGGCATCGTGGTGTCACGCTCGTCGTTTGGTATGGC
TTCATTCAGCTCCGGTTCCCAACGATCAAGGCGAGTTACATGATCCCCCATGTTGTGAAAAAAAGCGGTT
AGCTCCTTCGGTCCTCCGATCGTTGTCAGAAGTAAGTTGGCCGCAGTGTTATCACTCATGCTTATGGCAG
CACTGCATAATTCTCTTACTGTCATGCCATCCGTAAGATGCTTTTCTGTGACTGGTGAGTACTCAACCAA
GTCATTCTGAGAATAGTGTATGCGGCGACCGAGTTGCTCTTGCCCGGCGTCAATACGGGATAATACCGCG
CCACATAGCAGAACTTTAAAAGTGCTCATCATTGGAAAACGTTCTTCGGGGCGAAAACTCTCAAGGATCT
TACCGCTGTTGAGATCCAGTTCGATGTAACCCACTCGTGCACCCAACTGATCTTCAGCATCTTTTACTTT
CACCAGCGTTTCTGGGTGAGCAAAAACAGGAAGGCAAAATGCCGCAAAAAAGGGAATAAGGGCGACACGG
AAATGTTGAATACTCATACTCTTCCTTTTTCAATATTATTGAAGCATTTATCAGGGTTATTGTCTCATGA
GCGGATACATATTTGAATGTATTTAGAAAAATAAACAAATAGGGGTTCCGCGCACATTTCCCCGAAAAGT
GCCACCTG
