>Addgene plasmid #49310 | pGGEV_-1_FRT_+1_OA- | addgene partial sequence | sequence record 75921 | CMV-F 5'-CGCAAATGGGCGGTAGGCGTG-3'
CTGCCTGGGGACGTCGGAGCAAGCTTGATTTAGGTGACACTATAGAGGTCTCAGTATCCGGATCGAAGTT
CCTATACTTTCTAGAGAATAGGAACTTCGTACCGGCTTGAGACCCTCATCCTCCCGGGTAACTAAGTAAG
GATCTCGACCGATCCTGAGAACTTCAGGGTGAGTTTGGGGACCCTTGATTGTTCTTTCTTTTTCGCTATT
GTAAAATTCATGTTATATGGAGGGGGCAAAGTTTTCAGGGTGTTGTTTAGAATGGGAAGATGTCCCTTGT
ATCACCATGGACCCTCATGATAATTTTGTTTCTTTCACTTTCTACTCTGTTGACAACCATTGTCTCCTCT
TATTTTCTTTTCATTTTCTGTAACTTTTTCGTTAAACTTTAGCTTGCATTTGTAACGAATTTTTAAATTC
ACTTTTGTTTATTTGTCAGATTGTAAGTACTTTCTCTAATCACTTTTTTTTCAAGGCAATCAGGGTATAT
TATATTGTACTTCAGCACAGTTTTAGAGAACAATTGTTATAATTAAATGATAAGGTAGAATATTTCTGCA
TATAAATTCTGGCTGGCGTGGAAATATTCTTATTGGTAGAAACAACTACACCCTGGTCATCATCCTGCCT
TTCTCTTTATGGTTACAATGATATACACTGTTTGAGATGAGGATAAAATACTCTGAGTCCAAACCGGGCC
CCTCTGCTAACCATGT
